Addgene plasmid #211771: LLP778_Traptavidin-p65HSF1-CO
Purpose: AviTag counterpart binding domain, Traptavidin, fused to transcriptional activator p65HSF1, with sfGFP selection
Depositing lab: Ryan Lister. Publication: A modular dCas9-based recruitment platform for combinatorial epigenome editing. Swain T, Pflueger C, Freytag S, Poppe D, Pflueger J, Nguyen TV, Li JK, Lister R. Nucleic Acids Res. 2023 Nov 24:gkad1108. doi: 10.1093/nar/gkad1108. PubMed 38000387.
Backbone
  Vector backbone: LLP252 pEF1a-NLS-scFvGCN4-DNMT3a
  Backbone manufacturer: Ryan Lister (Addgene plasmid # 100941)
  Vector type: Mammalian Expression
  Selectable markers: GFP
Growth in bacteria
  Bacterial resistance: Ampicillin, 100 μg/mL
  Growth temperature: 37°C
  Growth strain: NEB Stable
  Copy number: High Copy
Gene/Insert
  Gene/Insert name: Traptavidin-p65HSF1
  Species: H. sapiens (human)
  Mutation: Last 300 bp codon-optimised (CO) to detect p65HSF1 expression distinct from endogenous mRNA
  Promoter: pEF1a and pSV40
  Tag / fusion protein: 3xV5 (N terminal on backbone)
  Cloning method: Gibson Cloning
  Sequencing primers: 5′ n/a
Terms and licenses: Academic/Nonprofit Terms; Industry Terms: Not Available to Industry
Depositor comments: Please visit https://www.biorxiv.org/content/10.1101/2022.07.01.498378v1 for bioRxiv preprint.
How to cite: LLP778_Traptavidin-p65HSF1-CO was a gift from Ryan Lister (Addgene plasmid # 211771 ; http://n2t.net/addgene:211771 ; RRID:Addgene_211771)
