[The description below was written by a language model from this plasmid's Addgene catalogue record and pLannotate feature annotations shown in this document.]
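Description:
LLP778_Traptavidin-p65HSF1-CO is a 6.7 kb mammalian expression plasmid built by Gibson cloning into the LLP252 pEF1a-NLS-scFvGCN4-DNMT3a backbone. It is maintained in E. coli through a high-copy ColE1/pUC-type origin and an ampicillin resistance gene (β-lactamase with its own promoter). Remnants of lac promoter/operator and other cloning-vector sequences are also annotated but have no evident role in the design.

The main cassette is driven by the strong constitutive human EF-1α promoter and encodes an N-terminally V5-tagged fusion protein. The record describes the tag as 3xV5, although the automated annotation marks only one V5 unit. The tag is followed by a streptavidin-derived core corresponding to Traptavidin, a streptavidin variant with very slow biotin dissociation. Downstream are a RelA/p65 activation fragment and an HSF1 activation fragment, and the unit ends with SV40 polyadenylation sequences. The catalogue lists the insert species as human; the mouse and chicken labels in the feature table are simply the annotation tool's closest database matches. The last 300 bp of the coding sequence were codon-optimised so that transgene-derived p65HSF1 mRNA can be distinguished from endogenous transcripts.

A second, oppositely oriented cassette uses the SV40 early promoter and a bGH poly(A) signal to express a green fluorescent protein. The software annotates it as EGFP, but the depositor describes it as sfGFP. It serves to identify or sort transfected cells rather than for drug selection.

The construct is the effector half of a modular dCas9-based recruitment platform for combinatorial epigenome editing. Traptavidin acts as the binding partner for an AviTag, which the platform presumably presents in biotinylated form on the dCas9 side, bringing the p65HSF1 transcriptional activator to targeted loci.
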