Features (pLannotate 1.2.2; 20 found; start..end, strand, type, name):
      6..230     -  polyA_signal   bGH poly(A) signal: bovine growth hormone polyadenylation signal
    240..956     -  CDS            EGFP: EGFP is a basic (constitutively fluorescent) green fluorescent protein published in 1996, derived from Aequorea victoria. It is reported to be a rapidly-maturing weak dimer with moderate acid sensitivity.
    981..1191    -  promoter       SV40 promoter: SV40 early promoter
   1232..1284    -  misc_feature   bom (fragment): basis of mobility region from pBR322
   1412..1478    +  CDS            small t antigen (fragment): SV40 (simian virus 40) small t antigen
   1485..2663    +  promoter       EF-1α promoter: strong constitutive promoter for human elongation factor EF-1α
   2703..2744    +  CDS            V5 tag: epitope tag from simian virus 5
   2835..3215    +  CDS            SAV_STRAV (fragment): Experimental evidence at protein level: Swiss-Prot protein existence level 1. The biological function of streptavidin is not known. Forms a strong non-covalent specific complex with biotin (one molecule of biotin per subunit of streptavidin). From Streptomyces avidinii.
   3279..3821    +  CDS            Rela (fragment): TF65_MOUSE - Also known as Nfkb3. Experimental evidence at protein level: Swiss-Prot protein existence level 1. NF-kappa-B is a pleiotropic transcription factor present in almost all cell types and is the endpoint of a series of signal transduction events that are initiated by a vast array of stimuli related to many biological processes such as inflammation, immunity, differentiation, cell growth, tumorigenesis and apoptosis. NF-kappa-B is a homo- or heterodimeric complex formed by the Rel-like domain- containing proteins RELA/p65, RELB, NFKB1/p105, NFKB1/p50, REL and NFKB2/p52. The heterodime
   3846..4217    +  CDS            HSF1 (fragment): HSF1_CHICK - Experimental evidence at protein level: Swiss-Prot protein existence level 1. Functions as a stress-inducible and DNA-binding transcription factor that plays a central role in the transcriptional activation of the heat shock response (HSR), leading to the expression of a large class of molecular chaperones heat shock proteins (HSPs) that protect cells from cellular insults' damage (PubMed:8455593). In unstressed cells, is present in a HSP90-containing multichaperone complex that maintains it in a non-DNA-binding inactivated monomeric form. Upon exposure to heat and other stress st
   4245..4329    +  CDS            large T antigen (fragment): large T antigen from SV40 (simian virus 40)
   4352..4473    +  polyA_signal   SV40 poly(A) signal: SV40 polyadenylation signal
   4484..4535    +  polyA_signal   SV40 poly(A) signal (fragment): SV40 polyadenylation signal
   4599..4615    -  protein_bind   lac operator: The lac repressor binds to the lac operator to inhibit transcription in E. coli. This inhibition can be relieved by adding lactose or isopropyl-β-D-thiogalactopyranoside (IPTG). lac repressor encoded by lacI
   4623..4653    -  promoter       lac promoter: promoter for the E. coli lac operon
   4668..4689    -  protein_bind   CAP binding site: CAP binding activates transcription in the presence of cAMP. E. coli catabolite activator protein
   4702..4794    -  CDS            lacI (fragment): lac repressor; lacI; The lac repressor binds to the lac operator to inhibit transcription in E. coli. This inhibition can be relieved by adding lactose or isopropyl-β-D-thiogalactopyranoside (IPTG).
   4977..5565    -  rep_origin     ori: high-copy-number ColE1/pMB1/pBR322/pUC origin of replication
   5736..6596    -  CDS            AmpR: β-lactamase; bla; confers resistance to ampicillin, carbenicillin, and related antibiotics
   6597..6701    -  promoter       AmpR promoter: bla
>Addgene plasmid #211771 | LLP778_Traptavidin-p65HSF1-CO | addgene full sequence | sequence record 417358 | Addgene NGS Result
GACGTCCATAGAGCCCACCGCATCCCCAGCATGCCTGCTATTGTCTTCCCAATCCTCCCCCTTGCTGTCC
TGCCCCACCCCACCCCCCAGAATAGAATGACACCTACTCAGACAATGCGATGCAATTTCCTCATTTTATT
AGGAAAGGACAGTGGGAGTGGCACCTTCCAGGGTCAAGGAAGGCACGGGGGAGGGGCAAACAACAGATGG
CTGGCAACTAGAAGGCACAGTCAACTGCCCTTGTACAGCTCGTCCATGCCGAGAGTGATCCCGGCGGCGG
TCACGAACTCCAGCAGGACCATGTGATCGCGCTTCTCGTTGGGGTCTTTGCTCAGGGCGGACTGGGTGCT
CAGGTAGTGGTTGTCGGGCAGCAGCACGGGGCCGTCGCCGATGGGGGTGTTCTGCTGGTAGTGGTCGGCG
AGCTGCACGCTGCCGTCCTCGATGTTGTGGCGGATCTTGAAGTTCACCTTGATGCCGTTCTTCTGCTTGT
CGGCCATGATATAGACGTTGTGGCTGTTGTAGTTGTACTCCAGCTTGTGCCCCAGGATGTTGCCGTCCTC
CTTGAAGTCGATGCCCTTCAGCTCGATGCGGTTCACCAGGGTGTCGCCCTCGAACTTCACCTCGGCGCGG
GTCTTGTAGTTGCCGTCGTCCTTGAAGAAGATGGTGCGCTCCTGGACGTAGCCTTCGGGCATGGCGGACT
TGAAGAAGTCGTGCTGCTTCATGTGGTCGGGGTAGCGGCTGAAGCACTGCACGCCGTAGGTCAGGGTGGT
CACGAGGGTGGGCCAGGGCACGGGCAGCTTGCCGGTGGTGCAGATGAACTTCAGGGTCAGCTTGCCGTAG
GTGGCATCGCCCTCGCCCTCGCCGGACACGCTGAACTTGTGGCCGTTTACGTCGCCGTCCAGCTCGACCA
GGATGGGCACCACCCCGGTGAACAGCTCCTCGCCCTTGCTCACCATGGTGGCCGTACGGGTGGCGCGCGT
AGCCTAGGCCTCCAAAAAAGCCTCCTCACTACTTCTGGAATAGCTCAGAGGCAGAGGCGGCCTCGGCCTC
TGCATAAATAAAAAAAATTAGTCAGCCATGGGGCGGAGAATGGGCGGAACTGGGCGGAGTTAGGGGCGGG
ATGGGCGGAGTTAGGGGCGGGACTATGGTTGCTGACTAATTGAGATGCATGCTTTGCATACTTCTGCCTG
CCTGAATTCACGTCGACGGATCGGGAGATCTCCCGATCCCCTATGGTGCACTCTCAGTACAATCTGCTCT
GATGCCGCATAGTTAAGCCAGTATCTGCTCCCTGCTTGTGTGTTGGAGGTCGCTGAGTAGTGCGCGAGCA
AAATTTAAGCTACAACAAGGCAAGGCTTGACCGACAATTGCATGAAGAATCTGCTTAGGGTTAGGCGTTT
TGCGTGCAAAGATGGATAAAGTTTTAAACAGAGAGGAATCTTTGCAGCTAATGGACCTTCTAGGTCTTGA
AAGGAGTGGGAATTGGCTCCGGTGCCCGTCAGTGGGCAGAGCGCACATCGCCCACAGTCCCCGAGAAGTT
GGGGGGAGGGGTCGGCAATTGAACCGGTGCCTAGAGAAGGTGGCGCGGGGTAAACTGGGAAAGTGATGTC
GTGTACTGGCTCCGCCTTTTTCCCGAGGGTGGGGGAGAACCGTATATAAGTGCAGTAGTCGCCGTGAACG
TTCTTTTTCGCAACGGGTTTGCCGCCAGAACACAGGTAAGTGCCGTGTGTGGTTCCCGCGGGCCTGGCCT
CTTTACGGGTTATGGCCCTTGCGTGCCTTGAATTACTTCCACCTGGCTGCAGTACGTGATTCTTGATCCC
GAGCTTCGGGTTGGAAGTGGGTGGGAGAGTTCGAGGCCTTGCGCTTAAGGAGCCCCTTCGCCTCGTGCTT
GAGTTGAGGCCTGGCCTGGGCGCTGGGGCCGCCGCGTGCGAATCTGGTGGCACCTTCGCGCCTGTCTCGC
TGCTTTCGATAAGTCTCTAGCCATTTAAAATTTTTGATGACCTGCTGCGACGCTTTTTTTCTGGCAAGAT
AGTCTTGTAAATGCGGGCCAAGATCTGCACACTGGTATTTCGGTTTTTGGGGCCGCGGGCGGCGACGGGG
CCCGTGCGTCCCAGCGCACATGTTCGGCGAGGCGGGGCCTGCGAGCGCGGCCACCGAGAATCGGACGGGG
GTAGTCTCAAGCTGGCCGGCCTGCTCTGGTGCCTGGCCTCGCGCCGCCGTGTATCGCCCCGCCCTGGGCG
GCAAGGCTGGCCCGGTCGGCACCAGTTGCGTGAGCGGAAAGATGGCCGCTTCCCGGCCCTGCTGCAGGGA
GCTCAAAATGGAGGACGCGGCGCTCGGGAGAGCGGGCGGGTGAGTCACCCACACAAAGGAAAAGGGCCTT
TCCGTCCTCAGCCGTCGCTTCATGTGACTCCACGGAGTACCGGGCGCCGTCCAGGCACCTCGATTAGTTC
TCGAGCTTTTGGAGTACGTCGTCTTTAGGTTGGGGGGAGGGGTTTTATGCGATGGAGTTTCCCCACACTG
AGTGGGTGGAGACTGAAGTTAGGCCAGCTTGGCACTTGATGTAATTCTCCTTGGAATTTGCCCTTTTTGA
GTTTGGATCTTGGTTCATTCTCAAGCCTCAGACAGTGGTTCAAAGTTTTTTTCTTCCATTTCAGGTGTCG
TGACGTACGGCCACCATGGGTCCTAAGAAAAAGAGGAAGGTGGGTAAGCCTATCCCTAACCCTCTCCTCG
GTCTCGATTCTACGGGCAAGCCCATCCCCAACCCCCTGCTGGGCCTGGACAGCACCGGTAAACCTATTCC
TAATCCACTCCTCGGACTCGATTCCACACATATGGCTGAAGCTGGTATCACCGGCACCTGGTACAACCAG
CTGGGATCCACCTTCATCGTTACCGCTGGTGCTGACGGTGCTCTGACCGGTACCTACGAATCCGCTGTTG
GTAACGCTGAAGGCGATTACGTTCTGACCGGTCGTTACGACTCCGCTCCGGCTACCGACGGTTCCGGAAC
CGCTCTGGGTTGGACCGTTGCTTGGAAAAACAACTACCGTAACGCTCACTCCGCTACCACCTGGTCTGGC
CAGTACGTTGGTGGTGCTGAAGCTCGTATCAACACCCAGTGGTTGTTGACCTCCGGCACCACCGAAGCTA
ACGCGTGGAAATCCACCCTGGTTGGTCACGACACCTTCACCAAAGTTAAACCGTCCGCTGCTTCCAGCGC
TGGAGGGGGTGGCTCCGGCGGAGGAGGCTCTGGTGGCGGAGGGAGTGGAGCGGCCGCTCCTTCAGGGCAG
ATCAGCAACCAGGCCCTGGCTCTGGCCCCTAGCTCCGCTCCAGTGCTGGCCCAGACTATGGTGCCCTCTA
GTGCTATGGTGCCTCTGGCCCAGCCACCTGCTCCAGCCCCTGTGCTGACCCCAGGACCACCCCAGTCACT
GAGCGCTCCAGTGCCCAAGTCTACACAGGCCGGCGAGGGGACTCTGAGTGAAGCTCTGCTGCACCTGCAG
TTCGACGCTGATGAGGACCTGGGAGCTCTGCTGGGGAACAGCACCGATCCCGGAGTGTTCACAGATCTGG
CCTCCGTGGACAACTCTGAGTTTCAGCAGCTGCTGAATCAGGGCGTGTCCATGTCTCATAGTACAGCCGA
ACCAATGCTGATGGAGTACCCCGAAGCCATTACCCGGCTGGTGACCGGCAGCCAGCGGCCCCCCGACCCC
GCTCCAACTCCCCTGGGAACCAGCGGCCTGCCTAATGGGCTGTCCGGAGATGAAGACTTCTCAAGCATCG
CTGATATGGACTTTAGTGCCCTGCTGTCACAGATTTCCTCTAGTGGGCAGGGAGGAGGTGGAAGCGGCTT
CAGCGTGGACACCAGTGCCCTGCTGGACCTGTTCAGCCCCTCGGTGACCGTGCCCGACATGAGCCTGCCT
GATCTTGACAGTTCATTGGCGAGCATTCAAGAGTTGTTGTCCCCGCAGGAACCGCCCCGACCGCCGGAAG
CGGAGAACAGCAGCCCTGACTCAGGAAAGCAGCTGGTCCACTACACAGCCCAACCACTGTTTTTGCTTGA
TCCAGGTAGTGTTGACACCGGCTCAAATGACTTGCCTGTCCTCTTTGAACTCGGTGAGGGGTCTTACTTC
AGCGAGGGAGACGGTTTCGCAGAAGACCCAACTATTTCCCTCCTCACTGGCAGCGAGCCCCCTAAAGCGA
AAGATCCCACGGTATCCTGACGTTGAGTCTCTGTTTGTGGTGACTGATCATAATCAGCCATACCACATTT
GTAGAGGTTTTACTTGCTTTAAAAAACCTCCCACACCTCCCCCTGAACCTGAAACATAAAATGAATGCAA
TTGTTGTTGTTAACTTGTTTATTGCAGCTTATAATGGTTACAAATAAAGCAATAGCATCACAAATTTCAC
AAATAAAGCATTTTTTTCACTGCATTCTAGTTGTGGTTTGTCCAAACTCATCAATGTATCTTAATGCGTC
GAGTGCATTCTAGTTGTGGTTTGTCCAAACTCATCAATGTATCTTATCATGTCTGTATACCGTCGACCTC
TAGCTAGAGCTTGGCGTAATCATGGTCATAGCTGTTTCCTGTGTGAAATTGTTATCCGCTCACAATTCCA
CACAACATACGAGCCGGAAGCATAAAGTGTAAAGCCTGGGGTGCCTAATGAGTGAGCTAACTCACATTAA
TTGCGTTGCGCTCACTGCCCGCTTTCCAGTCGGGAAACCTGTCGTGCCAGCTGCATTAATGAATCGGCCA
ACGCGCGGGGAGAGGCGGTTTGCGTATTGGGCGCTCTTCCGCTTCCTCGCTCACTGACTCGCTGCGCTCG
GTCGTTCGGCTGCGGCGAGCGGTATCAGCTCACTCAAAGGCGGTAATACGGTTATCCACAGAATCAGGGG
ATAACGCAGGAAAGAACATGTGAGCAAAAGGCCAGCAAAAGGCCAGGAACCGTAAAAAGGCCGCGTTGCT
GGCGTTTTTCCATAGGCTCCGCCCCCCTGACGAGCATCACAAAAATCGACGCTCAAGTCAGAGGTGGCGA
AACCCGACAGGACTATAAAGATACCAGGCGTTTCCCCCTGGAAGCTCCCTCGTGCGCTCTCCTGTTCCGA
CCCTGCCGCTTACCGGATACCTGTCCGCCTTTCTCCCTTCGGGAAGCGTGGCGCTTTCTCATAGCTCACG
CTGTAGGTATCTCAGTTCGGTGTAGGTCGTTCGCTCCAAGCTGGGCTGTGTGCACGAACCCCCCGTTCAG
CCCGACCGCTGCGCCTTATCCGGTAACTATCGTCTTGAGTCCAACCCGGTAAGACACGACTTATCGCCAC
TGGCAGCAGCCACTGGTAACAGGATTAGCAGAGCGAGGTATGTAGGCGGTGCTACAGAGTTCTTGAAGTG
GTGGCCTAACTACGGCTACACTAGAAGAACAGTATTTGGTATCTGCGCTCTGCTGAAGCCAGTTACCTTC
GGAAAAAGAGTTGGTAGCTCTTGATCCGGCAAACAAACCACCGCTGGTAGCGGTGGTTTTTTTGTTTGCA
AGCAGCAGATTACGCGCAGAAAAAAAGGATCTCAAGAAGATCCTTTGATCTTTTCTACGGGGTCTGACGC
TCAGTGGAACGAAAACTCACGTTAAGGGATTTTGGTCATGAGATTATCAAAAAGGATCTTCACCTAGATC
CTTTTAAATTAAAAATGAAGTTTTAAATCAATCTAAAGTATATATGAGTAAACTTGGTCTGACAGTTACC
AATGCTTAATCAGTGAGGCACCTATCTCAGCGATCTGTCTATTTCGTTCATCCATAGTTGCCTGACTCCC
CGTCGTGTAGATAACTACGATACGGGAGGGCTTACCATCTGGCCCCAGTGCTGCAATGATACCGCGAGAC
CCACGCTCACCGGCTCCAGATTTATCAGCAATAAACCAGCCAGCCGGAAGGGCCGAGCGCAGAAGTGGTC
CTGCAACTTTATCCGCCTCCATCCAGTCTATTAATTGTTGCCGGGAAGCTAGAGTAAGTAGTTCGCCAGT
TAATAGTTTGCGCAACGTTGTTGCCATTGCTACAGGCATCGTGGTGTCACGCTCGTCGTTTGGTATGGCT
TCATTCAGCTCCGGTTCCCAACGATCAAGGCGAGTTACATGATCCCCCATGTTGTGCAAAAAAGCGGTTA
GCTCCTTCGGTCCTCCGATCGTTGTCAGAAGTAAGTTGGCCGCAGTGTTATCACTCATGGTTATGGCAGC
ACTGCATAATTCTCTTACTGTCATGCCATCCGTAAGATGCTTTTCTGTGACTGGTGAGTACTCAACCAAG
TCATTCTGAGAATAGTGTATGCGGCGACCGAGTTGCTCTTGCCCGGCGTCAATACGGGATAATACCGCGC
CACATAGCAGAACTTTAAAAGTGCTCATCATTGGAAAACGTTCTTCGGGGCGAAAACTCTCAAGGATCTT
ACCGCTGTTGAGATCCAGTTCGATGTAACCCACTCGTGCACCCAACTGATCTTCAGCATCTTTTACTTTC
ACCAGCGTTTCTGGGTGAGCAAAAACAGGAAGGCAAAATGCCGCAAAAAAGGGAATAAGGGCGACACGGA
AATGTTGAATACTCATACTCTTCCTTTTTCAATATTATTGAAGCATTTATCAGGGTTATTGTCTCATGAG
CGGATACATATTTGAATGTATTTAGAAAAATAAACAAATAGGGGTTCCGCGCACATTTCCCCGAAAAGTG
CCACCT
